>Addgene plasmid #119998 | pMaCTag-34 | depositor full sequence | sequence record 228022 | pMaCTag-34 sequence 2990 bps
GAACGCGGCCGCCAGCTGAAGCTTCGTACGTCAGGTGGAGGAGGTAGTGGCGGAGGCGGATCCGACTACA
AAGACCATGACGGTGATTATAAAGATCATGATATCGATTACAAGGATGACGATGACAAGTGAACTAGTAA
CTTGTTTATTGCAGCTTATAATGGTTACAAATAAAGCAATAGCATCACAAATTTCACAAATAAAGCATTT
TTTTCACTGCATTCTAGTTGTGGTTTGTCCAAACTCATCAATGTATCTTAGTCGATATAACTTCGTATAG
CATACATTATACGAAGTTATGTCGAGGAGGGCCTATTTCCCATGATTCCTTCATATTTGCATATACGATA
CAAGGCTGTTAGAGAGATAATTGGAATTAATTTGACTGTAAACACAAAGATATTAGTACAAAATACGTGA
CGTAGAAAGTAATAATTTCTTGGGTAGTTTGCAGTTTTAAAATTATGTTTTAAAATGGACTATCATATGC
TTACCGTAACTTGAAAGTATTTCGATTTCTTGGCTTTATATATCTTGTGGAAAGGACGAAACACCGATAA
CTTCGTATAGCATACATTATACGAAGTTATGGTACCGATGCAGCTAGCCCGCGGATCTGCCGGTCTCCCT
ATAGTGAGTCGTATTAATTTCGATAAGCCAGGTTAACCTGCATTAATGAATCGGCCAACGCGCGGGGAGA
GGCGGTTTGCGTATTGGGCGCTCTTCCGCTTCCTCGCTCACTGACTCGCTGCGCTCGGTCGTTCGGCTGC
GGCGAGCGGTATCAGCTCACTCAAAGGCGGTAATACGGTTATCCACAGAATCAGGGGATAACGCAGGAAA
GAACATGTGAGCAAAAGGCCAGCAAAAGGCCAGGAACCGTAAAAAGGCCGCGTTGCTGGCGTTTTTCCAT
AGGCTCCGCCCCCCTGACGAGCATCACAAAAATCGACGCTCAAGTCAGAGGTGGCGAAACCCGACAGGAC
TATAAAGATACCAGGCGTTTCCCCCTGGAAGCTCCCTCGTGCGCTCTCCTGTTCCGACCCTGCCGCTTAC
CGGATACCTGTCCGCCTTTCTCCCTTCGGGAAGCGTGGCGCTTTCTCAATGCTCACGCTGTAGGTATCTC
AGTTCGGTGTAGGTCGTTCGCTCCAAGCTGGGCTGTGTGCACGAACCCCCCGTTCAGCCCGACCGCTGCG
CCTTATCCGGTAACTATCGTCTTGAGTCCAACCCGGTAAGACACGACTTATCGCCACTGGCAGCAGCCAC
TGGTAACAGGATTAGCAGAGCGAGGTATGTAGGCGGTGCTACAGAGTTCTTGAAGTGGTGGCCTAACTAC
GGCTACACTAGAAGGACAGTATTTGGTATCTGCGCTCTGCTGAAGCCAGTTACCTTCGGAAAAAGAGTTG
GTAGCTCTTGATCCGGCAAACAAACCACCGCTGGTAGCGGTGGTTTTTTTGTTTGCAAGCAGCAGATTAC
GCGCAGAAAAAAAGGATCTCAAGAAGATCCTTTGATCTTTTCTACGGGGTCTGACGCTCAGTGGAACGAA
AACTCACGTTAAGGGATTTTGGTCATGAGATTATCAAAAAGGATCTTCACCTAGATCCTTTTAAATTAAA
AATGAAGTTTTAAATCAATCTAAAGTATATATGAGTAAACTTGGTCTGACAGTTACCAATGCTTAATCAG
TGAGGCACCTATCTCAGCGATCTGTCTATTTCGTTCATCCATAGTTGCCTGACTCCCCGTCGTGTAGATA
ACTACGATACGGGAGGGCTTACCATCTGGCCCCAGTGCTGCAATGATACCGCGAGACCCACGCTCACCGG
CTCCAGATTTATCAGCAATAAACCAGCCAGCCGGAAGGGCCGAGCGCAGAAGTGGTCCTGCAACTTTATC
CGCCTCCATCCAGTCTATTAATTGTTGCCGGGAAGCTAGAGTAAGTAGTTCGCCAGTTAATAGTTTGCGC
AACGTTGTTGCCATTGCTACAGGCATCGTGGTGTCACGCTCGTCGTTTGGTATGGCTTCATTCAGCTCCG
GTTCCCAACGATCAAGGCGAGTTACATGATCCCCCATGTTGTGCAAAAAAGCGGTTAGCTCCTTCGGTCC
TCCGATCGTTGTCAGAAGTAAGTTGGCCGCAGTGTTATCACTCATGGTTATGGCAGCACTGCATAATTCT
CTTACTGTCATGCCATCCGTAAGATGCTTTTCTGTGACTGGTGAGTACTCAACCAAGTCATTCTGAGAAT
AGTGTATGCGGCGACCGAGTTGCTCTTGCCCGGCGTCAATACGGGATAATACCGCGCCACATAGCAGAAC
TTTAAAAGTGCTCATCATTGGAAAACGTTCTTCGGGGCGAAAACTCTCAAGGATCTTACCGCTGTTGAGA
TCCAGTTCGATGTAACCCACTCGTGCACCCAACTGATCTTCAGCATCTTTTACTTTCACCAGCGTTTCTG
GGTGAGCAAAAACAGGAAGGCAAAATGCCGCAAAAAAGGGAATAAGGGCGACACGGAAATGTTGAATACT
CATACTCTTCCTTTTTCAATATTATTGAAGCATTTATCAGGGTTATTGTCTCATGAGCGGATACATATTT
GAATGTATTTAGAAAAATAAACAAATAGGGGTTCCGCGCACATTTCCCCGAAAAGTGCCACCTGACGTCT
AAGAAACCATTATTATCATGACATTAACCTATAAAAATAGGCGTATCACGAGGCCCTTTCGTCTCGCGCG
TTTCGGTGATGACGGTGAAAACCTCTGACACATGCAGCTCCCGGAGACGGTCACAGCTTGTCTGTAAGCG
GATGCCGGGAGCAGACAAGCCCGTCAGGGCGCGTCAGCGGGTGTTGGCGGGTGTCGGGGCTGGCTTAACT
ATGCGGCATCAGAGCAGATTGTACTGAGAGTGCACCATATGGACATATTGTCGTTAGAACGCGGCTACAA
TTAATACATAACCTTATGTATCATACACATACGATTTAGGTGACACTATA
Features (pLannotate 1.2.2; 13 found; start..end, strand, type, name):
     64..129     +  CDS            3xFLAG: three tandem FLAG® epitope tags, followed by an enterokinase cleavage site
    139..260     +  polyA_signal   SV40 poly(A) signal: SV40 polyadenylation signal
    267..300     +  protein_bind   loxP: Cre-mediated recombination occurs in the 8-bp core sequence (GCATACAT). Cre recombinase
    307..547     +  promoter       U6 promoter: RNA polymerase III promoter for human U6 snRNA
    557..590     +  protein_bind   loxP: Cre-mediated recombination occurs in the 8-bp core sequence (GCATACAT). Cre recombinase
    628..646     -  promoter       T7 promoter: promoter for bacteriophage T7 RNA polymerase
    668..721     -  CDS            lacI (fragment): lac repressor; lacI; The lac repressor binds to the lac operator to inhibit transcription in E. coli. This inhibition can be relieved by adding lactose or isopropyl-β-D-thiogalactopyranoside (IPTG).
    904..1492    -  rep_origin     ori: high-copy-number ColE1/pMB1/pBR322/pUC origin of replication
   1663..2523    -  CDS            AmpR: β-lactamase; bla; confers resistance to ampicillin, carbenicillin, and related antibiotics
   2524..2628    -  promoter       AmpR promoter: bla
   2723..2758    +  CDS            rop (fragment): Rop protein, which maintains plasmids at low copy number; rop
   2860..2911    +  misc_feature   bom (fragment): basis of mobility region from pBR322
   2974..2       +  promoter       SP6 promoter (across the origin): promoter for bacteriophage SP6 RNA polymerase
