>Addgene plasmid #119998 | pMaCTag-34 | addgene full sequence | sequence record 232597 | Addgene NGS Result
ATTTAGGTGACACTATAGAACGCGGCCGCCAGCTGAAGCTTCGTACGTCAGGTGGAGGAGGTAGTGGCGG
AGGCGGATCCGACTACAAAGACCATGACGGTGATTATAAAGATCATGATATCGATTACAAGGATGACGAT
GACAAGTAGACTAGTAACTTGTTTATTGCAGCTTATAATGGTTACAAATAAAGCAATAGCATCACAAATT
TCACAAATAAAGCATTTTTTTCACTGCATTCTAGTTGTGGTTTGTCCAAACTCATCAATGTATCTTAGTC
GATATAACTTCGTATAGCATACATTATACGAAGTTATGTCGAGGAGGGCCTATTTCCCATGATTCCTTCA
TATTTGCATATACGATACAAGGCTGTTAGAGAGATAATTGGAATTAATTTGACTGTAAACACAAAGATAT
TAGTACAAAATACGTGACGTAGAAAGTAATAATTTCTTGGGTAGTTTGCAGTTTTAAAATTATGTTTTAA
AATGGACTATCATATGCTTACCGTAACTTGAAAGTATTTCGATTTCTTGGCTTTATATATCTTGTGGAAA
GGACGAAACACCGATAACTTCGTATAGCATACATTATACGAAGTTATGGTACCGATGCAGCTAGCCCGCG
GATCTGCCGGTCTCCCTATAGTGAGTCGTATTAATTTCGATAAGCCAGGTTAACCTGCATTAATGAATCG
GCCAACGCGCGGGGAGAGGCGGTTTGCGTATTGGGCGCTCTTCCGCTTCCTCGCTCACTGACTCGCTGCG
CTCGGTCGTTCGGCTGCGGCGAGCGGTATCAGCTCACTCAAAGGCGGTAATACGGTTATCCACAGAATCA
GGGGATAACGCAGGAAAGAACATGTGAGCAAAAGGCCAGCAAAAGGCCAGGAACCGTAAAAAGGCCGCGT
TGCTGGCGTTTTTCCATAGGCTCCGCCCCCCTGACGAGCATCACAAAAATCGACGCTCAAGTCAGAGGTG
GCGAAACCCGACAGGACTATAAAGATACCAGGCGTTTCCCCCTGGAAGCTCCCTCGTGCGCTCTCCTGTT
CCGACCCTGCCGCTTACCGGATACCTGTCCGCCTTTCTCCCTTCGGGAAGCGTGGCGCTTTCTCATAGCT
CACGCTGTAGGTATCTCAGTTCGGTGTAGGTCGTTCGCTCCAAGCTGGGCTGTGTGCACGAACCCCCCGT
TCAGCCCGACCGCTGCGCCTTATCCGGTAACTATCGTCTTGAGTCCAACCCGGTAAGACACGACTTATCG
CCACTGGCAGCAGCCACTGGTAACAGGATTAGCAGAGCGAGGTATGTAGGCGGTGCTACAGAGTTCTTGA
AGTGGTGGCCTAACTACGGCTACACTAGAAGAACAGTATTTGGTATCTGCGCTCTGCTGAAGCCAGTTAC
CTTCGGAAAAAGAGTTGGTAGCTCTTGATCCGGCAAACAAACCACCGCTGGTAGCGGTGGTTTTTTTGTT
TGCAAGCAGCAGATTACGCGCAGAAAAAAAGGATCTCAAGAAGATCCTTTGATCTTTTCTACGGGGTCTG
ACGCTCAGTGGAACGAAAACTCACGTTAAGGGATTTTGGTCATGAGATTATCAAAAAGGATCTTCACCTA
GATCCTTTTAAATTAAAAATGAAGTTTTAAATCAATCTAAAGTATATATGAGTAAACTTGGTCTGACAGT
TACCAATGCTTAATCAGTGAGGCACCTATCTCAGCGATCTGTCTATTTCGTTCATCCATAGTTGCCTGAC
TCCCCGTCGTGTAGATAACTACGATACGGGAGGGCTTACCATCTGGCCCCAGTGCTGCAATGATACCGCG
AGACCCACGCTCACCGGCTCCAGATTTATCAGCAATAAACCAGCCAGCCGGAAGGGCCGAGCGCAGAAGT
GGTCCTGCAACTTTATCCGCCTCCATCCAGTCTATTAATTGTTGCCGGGAAGCTAGAGTAAGTAGTTCGC
CAGTTAATAGTTTGCGCAACGTTGTTGCCATTGCTACAGGCATCGTGGTGTCACGCTCGTCGTTTGGTAT
GGCTTCATTCAGCTCCGGTTCCCAACGATCAAGGCGAGTTACATGATCCCCCATGTTGTGCAAAAAAGCG
GTTAGCTCCTTCGGTCCTCCGATCGTTGTCAGAAGTAAGTTGGCCGCAGTGTTATCACTCATGGTTATGG
CAGCACTGCATAATTCTCTTACTGTCATGCCATCCGTAAGATGCTTTTCTGTGACTGGTGAGTACTCAAC
CAAGTCATTCTGAGAATAGTGTATGCGGCGACCGAGTTGCTCTTGCCCGGCGTCAATACGGGATAATACC
GCGCCACATAGCAGAACTTTAAAAGTGCTCATCATTGGAAAACGTTCTTCGGGGCGAAAACTCTCAAGGA
TCTTACCGCTGTTGAGATCCAGTTCGATGTAACCCACTCGTGCACCCAACTGATCTTCAGCATCTTTTAC
TTTCACCAGCGTTTCTGGGTGAGCAAAAACAGGAAGGCAAAATGCCGCAAAAAAGGGAATAAGGGCGACA
CGGAAATGTTGAATACTCATACTCTTCCTTTTTCAATATTATTGAAGCATTTATCAGGGTTATTGTCTCA
TGAGCGGATACATATTTGAATGTATTTAGAAAAATAAACAAATAGGGGTTCCGCGCACATTTCCCCGAAA
AGTGCCACCTGACGTCTAAGAAACCATTATTATCATGACATTAACCTATAAAAATAGGCGTATCACGAGG
CCCTTTCGTCTCGCGCGTTTCGGTGATGACGGTGAAAACCTCTGACACATGCAGCTCCCGGAGACGGTCA
CAGCTTGTCTGTAAGCGGATGCCGGGAGCAGACAAGCCCGTCAGGGCGCGTCAGCGGGTGTTGGCGGGTG
TCGGGGCTGGCTTAACTATGCGGCATCAGAGCAGATTGTACTGAGAGTGCACCATATGGACATATTGTCG
TTAGAACGCGGCTACAATTAATACATAACCTTATGTATCATACACATACG
Features (pLannotate 1.2.2; 13 found; start..end, strand, type, name):
      1..19      +  promoter       SP6 promoter: promoter for bacteriophage SP6 RNA polymerase
     81..146     +  CDS            3xFLAG: three tandem FLAG® epitope tags, followed by an enterokinase cleavage site
    156..277     +  polyA_signal   SV40 poly(A) signal: SV40 polyadenylation signal
    284..317     +  protein_bind   loxP: Cre-mediated recombination occurs in the 8-bp core sequence (GCATACAT). Cre recombinase
    324..564     +  promoter       U6 promoter: RNA polymerase III promoter for human U6 snRNA
    574..607     +  protein_bind   loxP: Cre-mediated recombination occurs in the 8-bp core sequence (GCATACAT). Cre recombinase
    645..663     -  promoter       T7 promoter: promoter for bacteriophage T7 RNA polymerase
    685..738     -  CDS            lacI (fragment): lac repressor; lacI; The lac repressor binds to the lac operator to inhibit transcription in E. coli. This inhibition can be relieved by adding lactose or isopropyl-β-D-thiogalactopyranoside (IPTG).
    921..1509    -  rep_origin     ori: high-copy-number ColE1/pMB1/pBR322/pUC origin of replication
   1680..2540    -  CDS            AmpR: β-lactamase; bla; confers resistance to ampicillin, carbenicillin, and related antibiotics
   2541..2645    -  promoter       AmpR promoter: bla
   2740..2775    +  CDS            rop (fragment): Rop protein, which maintains plasmids at low copy number; rop
   2877..2928    +  misc_feature   bom (fragment): basis of mobility region from pBR322
