[The description below was written by a language model from this plasmid's Addgene catalogue record and pLannotate feature annotations shown in this document.]
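Description:
pMaCTag-34 is a small (about 3 kb) PCR template plasmid built on the pFA6a backbone, intended not for direct transfection or expression but as a source of a tagging cassette for C-terminal tagging of endogenous mammalian genes by CRISPR-Cas12a-assisted PCR tagging. It is maintained in E. coli through a high-copy ColE1/pUC-type origin and selected with ampicillin via the β-lactamase gene and its native promoter. Short lacI, rop and bom fragments are backbone remnants, and SP6 and T7 phage promoters flank the cassette region, with SP6 serving as a sequencing primer site.

The cassette, cloned between BamHI and SpeI sites, consists of a promoterless 3xFLAG epitope coding sequence followed by an SV40 polyadenylation signal, then a human U6 RNA polymerase III promoter flanked by two loxP sites in the same orientation. No mammalian selection marker is present, consistent with the "without selection" designation. In the PCR tagging approach, gene-specific M1 and M2 oligos are used to amplify this cassette. From general knowledge of the method, these oligos add homology arms to the target locus, and the reverse oligo supplies a Cas12a crRNA sequence downstream of the U6 promoter, so that the PCR product both encodes the guide that directs cleavage near the stop codon and acts as the repair donor. In-frame integration places 3xFLAG at the C terminus of the endogenous protein under its native promoter, with the SV40 signal terminating the transcript. The loxP sites would allow Cre-mediated excision of the U6 element after integration, although the record does not state this use. The depositor and sequencing-derived records share the same length and feature set, differing only in their start coordinate.
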