Addgene plasmid #119998: pMaCTag-34
Purpose: Template for C-terminal PCR tagging of mammalian genes (without selection) with 3xFLAG
Depositing lab: Michael Knop. Depositing organization: Universitaet Heidelberg. Publication: CRISPR-Cas12a-assisted PCR tagging of mammalian genes. Fueller J, Herbst K, Meurer M, Gubicza K, Kurtulmus B, Knopf JD, Kirrmaier D, Buchmuller BC, Pereira G, Lemberg MK, Knop M. J Cell Biol. 2020 Jun 1;219(6). pii: 151766. doi: 10.1083/jcb.201910210. PubMed 32406907.
Backbone
  Vector backbone: pFA6a
  Backbone size w/o insert (bp): 2412
  Vector type: PCR Template
Growth in bacteria
  Bacterial resistance: Ampicillin, 100 μg/mL
  Growth temperature: 37°C
  Growth strain: DH5alpha
  Copy number: High Copy
Gene/Insert
  Gene/Insert name: 3xFLAG
  Species: H. sapiens (human)
  Promoter: None
  Tag / fusion protein: 3xFLAG (C terminal on backbone)
  Cloning method: Restriction Enzyme; 5′ cloning site BamHI (not destroyed); 3′ cloning site SpeI (not destroyed)
  Sequencing primers: 5′ SP6; 3′ AAACCACAACTAGAATGCAGTG
Terms and licenses: Academic/Nonprofit Terms; Industry Terms: Not Available to Industry
Depositor comments: Template plasmid for C-terminal PCR tagging of mammalian genes. For M1 and M2 tagging oligo design please visit www.pcr-tagging.com Please visit https://www.biorxiv.org/content/early/2018/11/20/473876 for BioRxiv preprint
How to cite: pMaCTag-34 was a gift from Michael Knop (Addgene plasmid # 119998 ; http://n2t.net/addgene:119998 ; RRID:Addgene_119998)
